>Addgene plasmid #62591 | AI-CN442 | depositor full sequence | sequence record 102890 | AI-CN442 sequence 6840 bps
GACGGATCGGGAGATCTCCCGATCCCCTATGGTCGACTCTCAGTACAATCTGCTCTGATGCCGCATAGTT
AAGCCAGTATCTGCTCCCTGCTTGTGTGTTGGAGGTCGCTGAGTAGTGCGCGAGCAAAATTTAAGCTACA
ACAAGGCAAGGCTTGACCGACAATTGCATGAAGAATCTGCTTAGGGTTAGGCGTTTTGCGCTGCTTCGCG
ATGTACGGGCCAGATATACGCGTTGACATTGATTATTGACTAGTTATTAATAGTAATCAATTACGGGGTC
ATTAGTTCATAGCCCATATATGGAGTTCCGCGTTACATAACTTACGGTAAATGGCCCGCCTGGCTGACCG
CCCAACGACCCCCGCCCATTGACGTCAATAATGACGTATGTTCCCATAGTAACGCCAATAGGGACTTTCC
ATTGACGTCAATGGGTGGACTATTTACGGTAAACTGCCCACTTGGCAGTACATCAAGTGTATCATATGCC
AAGTACGCCCCCTATTGACGTCAATGACGGTAAATGGCCCGCCTGGCATTATGCCCAGTACATGACCTTA
TGGGACTTTCCTACTTGGCAGTACATCTACGTATTAGTCATCGCTATTACCATGGTGATGCGGTTTTGGC
AGTACATCAATGGGCGTGGATAGCGGTTTGACTCACGGGGATTTCCAAGTCTCCACCCCATTGACGTCAA
TGGGAGTTTGTTTTGGCACCAAAATCAACGGGACTTTCCAAAATGTCGTAACAACTCCGCCCCATTGACG
CAAATGGGCGGTAGGCGTGTACGGTGGGAGGTCTATATAAGCAGAGCTCTCTGGCTAACTAGAGAACCCA
CTGCTTACTGGCTTATCGAAATTAATACGACTCACTATAGGGAGACCCAAGCTGGCTAGCACCATGGACT
ACAAAGACCATGACGGTGATTATAAAGATCATGACATCGATTACAAGGATGACGATGACAAGATGGCCCC
CAAGAAGAAGAGGAAGGTGGGCATTCACCGCGGGGTACCTATGGTGGACTTGAGGACACTCGGTTATTCG
CAACAGCAACAGGAGAAAATCAAGCCTAAGGTCAGGAGCACCGTCGCGCAACACCACGAGGCGCTTGTGG
GGCATGGCTTCACTCATGCGCATATTGTCGCGCTTTCACAGCACCCTGCGGCGCTTGGGACGGTGGCTGT
CAAATACCAAGATATGATTGCGGCCCTGCCCGAAGCCACGCACGAGGCAATTGTAGGGGTCGGTAAACAG
TGGTCGGGAGCGCGAGCACTTGAGGCGCTGCTGACTGTGGCGGGTGAGCTTAGGGGGCCTCCGCTCCAGC
TCGACACCGGGCAGCTGCTGAAGATCGCGAAGAGAGGGGGAGTAACAGCGGTAGAGGCAGTGCACGCCTG
GCGCAATGCGCTCACCGGGGCCCCCTTGAACACGTCTTCCCATTCGCCATTCAGGCTGCGCAACTGTTGG
GAAGGGCGATCGGTGCGGGCCTCTTCGCTATTACGCCAGCTGGCGAAAGGGGGATGTGCTGCAAGGCGAT
TAAGTTGGGTAACGCCAGGGTTTTCCCAGTCACGACGTTGTAAAACGACGGCCAGTGAGCGCGCGTAATA
CGACTCACTATAGGGCGAATTGGGTACCGGGCCCCCCCTCGAGGTCCTCCAGCTTTTGTTCCCTTTAGTG
AGGGTTAATTGCGCGCTTGGCGTAATCATGGTCATAGCTGTTTCCTGTGTGAAATTGTTATCCGCTCACA
ATTCCACACAACATACGAGCCGGAAGCATAAAGTGTAAAGCCTGGGGTGCCTAATGAGTGAGCTAACTCA
CATTAATTGCGTTGCGCGAAGACACCTGACACCCGAACAGGTGGTCGCCATTGCTTCCCACGACGGAGGA
CGGCCAGCCTTGGAGTCCATCGTAGCCCAATTGTCCAGGCCCGATCCCGCGTTGGCTGCGTTAACGAATG
ACCATCTGGTGGCGTTGGCATGTCTTGGTGGACGACCCGCGCTCGATGCAGTCAAAAAGGGTCTGCCTCA
TGCTCCCGCATTGATCAAAAGAACCAACCGGCGGATTCCCGAGAGAACTTCCCATCGAGTCGCGGGATCC
CAACTAGTCAAAAGTGAACTGGAGGAGAAGAAATCTGAACTTCGTCATAAATTGAAATATGTGCCTCATG
AATATATTGAATTAATTGAAATTGCCAGAAATTCCACTCAGGATAGAATTCTTGAAATGAAGGTAATGGA
ATTTTTTATGAAAGTTTATGGATATAGAGGTAAACATTTGGGTGGATCAAGGAAACCGGACGGAGCAATT
TATACTGTCGGATCTCCTATTGATTACGGTGTGATCGTGGATACTAAAGCTTATAGCGGAGGTTATAATC
TGCCAATTGGCCAAGCAGATGAAATGCAACGATATGTCGAAGAAAATCAAACACGAAACAAACATATCAA
CCCTAATGAATGGTGGAAAGTCTATCCATCTTCTGTAACGGAATTTAAGTTTTTATTTGTGAGTGGTCAC
TTTAAAGGAAACTACAAAGCTCAGCTTACACGATTAAATCATATCACTAATTGTAATGGAGCTGTTCTTA
GTGTAGAAGAGCTTTTAATTGGTGGAGAAATGATTAAAGCCGGCACATTAACCTTAGAGGAAGTCAGACG
GAAATTTAATAACGGCGAGATAAACTTTTAAGGGCCCTTCGAAGGTAAGCCTATCCCTAACCCTCTCCTC
GGTCTCGATTCTACGCGTACCGGTCATCATCACCATCACCATTGAGTTTAAACCCGCTGATCAGCCTCGA
CTGTGCCTTCTAGTTGCCAGCCATCTGTTGTTTGCCCCTCCCCCGTGCCTTCCTTGACCCTGGAAGGTGC
CACTCCCACTGTCCTTTCCTAATAAAATGAGGAAATTGCATCGCATTGTCTGAGTAGGTGTCATTCTATT
CTGGGGGGTGGGGTGGGGCAGGACAGCAAGGGGGAGGATTGGGAACACAATAGCAGGCATGCTGGGGATG
CGGTGGGCTCTATGGCTTCTGAGGCGGAAAGAACCAGCTGGGGCTCTAGGGGGTATCCCC
[124 nt withheld, positions 3071-3194]
C
[91 nt withheld, positions 3196-3286]
A
[49 nt withheld, positions 3288-3336]
CCTTTGACGTTGGAGTCCACGTTCTTT
[37 nt withheld, positions 3364-3400]
ACCCTATCTCGGTCTATTCTTTTGATTTATAAGGGATTTTGCCGATTTCGGCCTATTGGTTAAAAAATGA
GCTGATTTAACAAAAATTTAACGCGAATTAATTCTGTGGAATGTGTGTCAGTTAGGGTGTGGAAAGTCCC
CAGGCTCCCCAGGCAGGCAGAAGTATGCAAAGCATGCATCTCAATTAGTCAGCAACCAGGTGTGGAAAGT
CCCCAGGCTCCCCAGCAGGCAGAAGTATGCAAAGCATGCATCTCAATTAGTCAGCAACCATAGTCCCGCC
CCTAACTCCGCCCATCCCGCCCCTAACTCCGCCCAGTTCCGCCCATTCTCCGCCCCATGGCTGACTAATT
TTTTTTATTTATGCAGAGGCCGAGGCCGCCTCTGCCTCTGAGCTATTCCAGAAGTAGTGAGGAGGCTTTT
TTGGAGGCCTAGGCTTTTGCAAAAAGCTCCCGGGAGCTTGTATATCCATTTTCGGATCTGATCAGCACGT
GTTGACAATTAATCATCGGCATAGTATATCGGCATAGTATAATACGACAAGGTGAGGAACTAAACCATGG
CCAAGCCTTTGTCTCAAGAAGAATCCACCCTCATTGAAAGAGCAACGGCTACAATCAACAGCATCCCCAT
CTCTGAACACTACAGCGTCGCCAGCGCAGCTCTCTCTAGCGACGGCCGCATCTTCACTGGTGTCAATGTA
TATCATTTTACTGGGGGACCTTGTGCAGAACTCGTGGTGCTGGGCACTGCTGCTGCTGCGGCAGCTGGCA
ACCTGACTTGTATCGTCGCGATCGGAAATGAGAACAGGGGCATCTTGAGCCCCTGCGGACGGTGCCGACA
GGTGCTTCTCGATCTGCATCCTGGGATCAAAGCCATAGTGAAGGACAGTGATGGACAGCCGACGGCAGTT
GGGATTCGTGAATTGCTGCCCTCTGGTTATGTGTGGGAGGGCTAAGCACTTCGTGGCCGAGGAGCAGGAC
TGACACGTGCTACGAGATTTCGATTCCACCGCCGCCTTCTATGAAAGGTTGGGCTTCGGAATCGTTTTCC
GGGACGCCGGCTGGATGATCCTCCAGCGCGGGGATCTCATGCTGGAGTTCTTCGCCCACCCCAACTTGTT
TATTGCAGCTTATAATGGTTACAAATAAAGCAATAGCATCACAAATTTCACAAATAAAGCATTTTTTTCA
CTGCATTCTAGTTGTGGTTTGTCCAAACTCATCAATGTATCTTATCATGTCTGTATACCGTCGACCTCTA
GCTAGAGCTTGGCGTAATCATGGTCATAGCTGTTTCCTGTGTGAAATTGTTATCCGCTCACAATTCCACA
CAACATACGAGCCGGAAGCATAAAGTGTAAAGCCTGGGGTGCCTAATGAGTGAGCTAACTCACATTAATT
GCGTTGCGCTCACTGCCCGCTTTCCAGTCGGGAAACCTGTCGTGCCAGCTGCATTAATGAATCGGCCAAC
GCGCGGGGAGAGGCGGTTTGCGTATTGGGCGCTCTTCCGCTTCCTCGCTCACTGACTCGCTGCGCTCGGT
CGTTCGGCTGCGGCGAGCGGTATCAGCTCACTCAAAGGCGGTAATACGGTTATCCACAGAATCAGGGGAT
AACGCAGGAAAGAACATGTGAGCAAAAGGCCAGCAAAAGGCCAGGAACCGTAAAAAGGCCGCGTTGCTGG
CGTTTTTCCATAGGCTCCGCCCCCCTGACGAGCATCACAAAAATCGACGCTCAAGTCAGAGGTGGCGAAA
CCCGACAGGACTATAAAGATACCAGGCGTTTCCCCCTGGAAGCTCCCTCGTGCGCTCTCCTGTTCCGACC
CTGCCGCTTACCGGATACCTGTCCGCCTTTCTCCCTTCGGGAAGCGTGGCGCTTTCTCAATGCTCACGCT
GTAGGTATCTCAGTTCGGTGTAGGTCGTTCGCTCCAAGCTGGGCTGTGTGCACGAACCCCCCGTTCAGCC
CGACCGCTGCGCCTTATCCGGTAACTATCGTCTTGAGTCCAACCCGGTAAGACACGACTTATCGCCACTG
GCAGCAGCCACTGGTAACAGGATTAGCAGAGCGAGGTATGTAGGCGGTGCTACAGAGTTCTTGAAGTGGT
GGCCTAACTACGGCTACACTAGAAGGACAGTATTTGGTATCTGCGCTCTGCTGAAGCCAGTTACCTTCGG
AAAAAGAGTTGGTAGCTCTTGATCCGGCAAACAAACCACCGCTGGTAGCGGTGGTTTTTTTGTTTGCAAG
CAGCAGATTACGCGCAGAAAAAAAGGATCTCAAGAAGATCCTTTGATCTTTTCTACGGGGTCTGACGCTC
AGTGGAACGAAAACTCACGTTAAGGGATTTTGGTCATGAGATTATCAAAAAGGATCTTCACCTAGATCCT
TTTAAATTAAAAATGAAGTTTTAAATCAATCTAAAGTATATATGAGTAAACTTGGTCTGACAGTTACCAA
TGCTTAATCAGTGAGGCACCTATCTCAGCGATCTGTCTATTTCGTTCATCCATAGTTGCCTGACTCCCCG
TCGTGTAGATAACTACGATACGGGAGGGCTTACCATCTGGCCCCAGTGCTGCAATGATACCGCGAGACCC
ACGCTCACCGGCTCCAGATTTATCAGCAATAAACCAGCCAGCCGGAAGGGCCGAGCGCAGAAGTGGTCCT
GCAACTTTATCCGCCTCCATCCAGTCTATTAATTGTTGCCGGGAAGCTAGAGTAAGTAGTTCGCCAGTTA
ATAGTTTGCGCAACGTTGTTGCCATTGCTACAGGCATCGTGGTGTCACGCTCGTCGTTTGGTATGGCTTC
ATTCAGCTCCGGTTCCCAACGATCAAGGCGAGTTACATGATCCCCCATGTTGTGCAAAAAAGCGGTTAGC
TCCTTCGGTCCTCCGATCGTTGTCAGAAGTAAGTTGGCCGCAGTGTTATCACTCATGGTTATGGCAGCAC
TGCATAATTCTCTTACTGTCATGCCATCCGTAAGATGCTTTTCTGTGACTGGTGAGTACTCAACCAAGTC
ATTCTGAGAATAGTGTATGCGGCGACCGAGTTGCTCTTGCCCGGCGTCAATACGGGATAATACCGCGCCA
CATAGCAGAACTTTAAAAGTGCTCATCATTGGAAAACGTTCTTCGGGGCGAAAACTCTCAAGGATCTTAC
CGCTGTTGAGATCCAGTTCGATGTAACCCACTCGTGCACCCAACTGATCTTCAGCATCTTTTACTTTCAC
CAGCGTTTCTGGGTGAGCAAAAACAGGAAGGCAAAATGCCGCAAAAAAGGGAATAAGGGCGACACGGAAA
TGTTGAATACTCATACTCTTCCTTTTTCAATATTATTGAAGCATTTATCAGGGTTATTGTCTCATGAGCG
GATACATATTTGAATGTATTTAGAAAAATAAACAAATAGGGGTTCCGCGCACATTTCCCCGAAAAGTGCC
ACCTGACGTC
Features (pLannotate 1.2.2; 33 found; start..end, strand, type, name):
     36..80      -  misc_feature   bom (fragment): basis of mobility region from pBR322
    235..614     +  enhancer       CMV enhancer: human cytomegalovirus immediate early enhancer
    615..818     +  promoter       CMV promoter: human cytomegalovirus (CMV) immediate early promoter
    814..847     +  LTR            5' LTR (truncated) (fragment): truncated 5' long terminal repeat (LTR) from HIV-1
    863..881     +  promoter       T7 promoter: promoter for bacteriophage T7 RNA polymerase
    907..972     +  CDS            3xFLAG: three tandem FLAG® epitope tags, followed by an enterokinase cleavage site
   1024..1431    +  CDS            avrXa10 (fragment): AVX10_XANOO - Experimental evidence at protein level: Swiss-Prot protein existence level 1. Avirulence protein. Induces the hypersensitive response (HR)in rice plants carrying the resistance gene Xa10. Activity depends on the presence of the core repeat domains; replacement with repeat domains from other proteins (AvrBs3 of X.euvesicatoria (AC P14727) or AvrXa7 of this organism) does not elicit the HR. Probably acts as a transcription factor in its host plant (rice) to induce plant resistance or disease. From Xanthomonas oryzae pv. oryzae.
   1443..1598    -  CDS            lacZα (fragment): LacZα fragment of β-galactosidase; lacZ fragment
   1606..1624    +  promoter       T7 promoter: promoter for bacteriophage T7 RNA polymerase
   1633..1656    -  misc_feature   MCS (fragment): pBluescript multiple cloning site
   1672..1690    -  promoter       T3 promoter: promoter for bacteriophage T3 RNA polymerase
   1735..1751    -  protein_bind   lac operator: The lac repressor binds to the lac operator to inhibit transcription in E. coli. This inhibition can be relieved by adding lactose or isopropyl-β-D-thiogalactopyranoside (IPTG). lac repressor encoded by lacI
   1759..1789    -  promoter       lac promoter: promoter for the E. coli lac operon
   1804..1825    -  protein_bind   CAP binding site: CAP binding activates transcription in the presence of cAMP. E. coli catabolite activator protein
   1900..2094    +  CDS            avrXa10 (fragment): AVX10_XANOO - Experimental evidence at protein level: Swiss-Prot protein existence level 1. Avirulence protein. Induces the hypersensitive response (HR)in rice plants carrying the resistance gene Xa10. Activity depends on the presence of the core repeat domains; replacement with repeat domains from other proteins (AvrBs3 of X.euvesicatoria (AC P14727) or AvrXa7 of this organism) does not elicit the HR. Probably acts as a transcription factor in its host plant (rice) to induce plant resistance or disease. From Xanthomonas oryzae pv. oryzae.
   2101..2688    +  CDS            FokI cleavage domain: nonspecific DNA cleavage domain of the FokI endonuclease (Li et al., 1992) must dimerize to be catalytically active
   2704..2745    +  CDS            V5 tag: epitope tag from simian virus 5
   2801..2912    +  polyA_signal   bGH poly(A) signal: bovine growth hormone polyadenylation signal
   3029..3050    +  promoter       SV40 promoter (fragment): SV40 enhancer and early promoter
   3071..3499    +  rep_origin     f1 ori (sequence partly withheld): f1 bacteriophage origin of replication; arrow indicates direction of (+) strand synthesis
   3513..3843    +  promoter       SV40 promoter: SV40 enhancer and early promoter
   3891..3938    +  promoter       EM7 promoter: synthetic bacterial promoter&nbsp
   3957..4355    +  CDS            BSD: blasticidin S deaminase; Aspergillus terreus BSD; confers resistance to blasticidin
   4356..4383    +  CDS            BleoR (fragment): antibiotic-binding protein; Sh ble from Streptoalloteichus hindustanus; confers resistance to bleomycin, phleomycin, and Zeocin™
   4393..4518    +  CDS            ble (fragment): BLE_KLEPN - Experimental evidence at protein level: Swiss-Prot protein existence level 1. Binding protein with a strong affinity to the bleomycin family of antibiotics. Binds to CL990; an antimitotic-antibiotic compound. From Klebsiella pneumoniae.
   4513..4634    +  polyA_signal   SV40 poly(A) signal: SV40 polyadenylation signal
   4707..4723    -  protein_bind   lac operator: The lac repressor binds to the lac operator to inhibit transcription in E. coli. This inhibition can be relieved by adding lactose or isopropyl-β-D-thiogalactopyranoside (IPTG). lac repressor encoded by lacI
   4731..4761    -  promoter       lac promoter: promoter for the E. coli lac operon
   4776..4797    -  protein_bind   CAP binding site: CAP binding activates transcription in the presence of cAMP. E. coli catabolite activator protein
   4810..4902    -  CDS            lacI (fragment): lac repressor; lacI; The lac repressor binds to the lac operator to inhibit transcription in E. coli. This inhibition can be relieved by adding lactose or isopropyl-β-D-thiogalactopyranoside (IPTG).
   5085..5673    -  rep_origin     ori: high-copy-number ColE1/pMB1/pBR322/pUC origin of replication
   5844..6704    -  CDS            AmpR: β-lactamase; bla; confers resistance to ampicillin, carbenicillin, and related antibiotics
   6705..6809    -  promoter       AmpR promoter: bla
