[The description below was written by a language model from this plasmid's Addgene catalogue record and pLannotate feature annotations shown in this document.]
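Description:
AI-CN442 is an empty TALEN array receiving vector for mammalian expression, derived from the JDS71 backbone and totalling 6,840 bp. It is propagated in E. coli on a high-copy ColE1/pUC-type origin with ampicillin selection (AmpR under its own bla promoter), and also carries an f1 phage origin. A second marker cassette, in which SV40 and EM7 promoters drive blasticidin S deaminase followed by an SV40 poly(A) signal, is annotated in the sequence and would in principle allow blasticidin selection in mammalian cells, although the catalogue entry does not mention this use.

The expression unit runs from the CMV enhancer/promoter, with a T7 promoter just downstream that permits in vitro transcription, into an N-terminal 3×FLAG tag. This is followed by the N-terminal TAL effector scaffold, annotated as an avrXa10-like fragment. Where the repeat array would sit, the original insertion site has been replaced by a lacZα screening cassette in reverse orientation, with its own lac promoter, operator and CAP site. This cassette is flanked by BbsI sites, and other BbsI sites in the backbone were mutated. Golden Gate assembly of a custom repeat array therefore displaces lacZα, so recombinants can be identified by blue/white screening. Downstream lie the C-terminal TAL fragment, which according to the record supplies the final half-repeat with an HD RVD (conventionally cytosine-specifying), and then the wild-type FokI cleavage domain. A V5 tag sequence is annotated after FokI, ahead of the bGH poly(A) signal, but whether it is translated in frame is not stated.

Once loaded, the vector expresses one TALEN monomer. Because FokI must dimerise to cut, it is used alongside a partner TALEN for targeted genome editing, and the associated work applied this to human embryonic stem cells.
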