Addgene plasmid #62591: AI-CN442
Purpose: (Empty Backbone) TALEN array receiving vector with half-site HD RVD
Depositing lab: Joshua Grimley. Depositing organization: Allen Institute. Publication: Genome engineering of isogenic human ES cells to model autism disorders. Martinez RA, Stein JL, Krostag AR, Nelson AM, Marken JS, Menon V, May RC, Yao Z, Kaykas A, Geschwind DH, Grimley JS. Nucleic Acids Res. 2015 Mar 11. pii: gkv164. 10.1093/nar/gkv164 PubMed 25765640.
Backbone
  Vector backbone: JDS71
  Backbone size (bp): 6840
  Modifications to backbone: LacZ screening cassette flanked by BbsI sites for golden gate cloning
  Vector type: Mammalian Expression, TALEN ; T7
  Promoter: CMV
  Tag / fusion protein: 3× FLAG (N terminal on backbone); FOKI WT (C terminal on backbone)
Growth in bacteria
  Bacterial resistance: Ampicillin, 100 μg/mL
  Growth temperature: 37°C
  Growth strain: DH5alpha
  Copy number: High Copy
Gene/Insert
  Cloning method: Unknown
  Sequencing primers: 5′ CMV-F; 3′ BGH-rev
Resource information
  A portion of this plasmid was derived from a plasmid made by: This material was constructed from JDS71 (AddGene Plasmid #32287). The TALEN insertion site was replaced with a LacZ selection cassette flanked by two BbsI sites. Other BbsI sites in the plasmid backbone were mutated.
Terms and licenses: Academic/Nonprofit Terms; Industry Terms: Not Available to Industry
How to cite: AI-CN442 was a gift from Joshua Grimley (Addgene plasmid # 62591 ; http://n2t.net/addgene:62591 ; RRID:Addgene_62591)
