>Addgene plasmid #62591 | AI-CN442 | addgene partial sequence | sequence record 107440 | JDS-TALEN-F 5'-TAGGGGTCGGTAAACAGTGG-3'
GCGGGTGAGCTTAGGGGGCCTCCGCTCCAGCTCGACACCGGGCAGCTGCTGAAGATCGCGAAGAGAGGGG
GAGTAACAGCGGTAGAGGCAGTGCACGCCTGGCGCAATGCGCTCACCGGGGCCCCCTTGAACACGTCTTC
CCATTCGCCATTCAGGCTGCGCAACTGTTGGGAAGGGCGATCGGTGCGGGCCTCTTCGCTATTACGCCAG
CTGGCGAAAGGGGGATGTGCTGCAAGGCGATTAAGTTGGGTAACGCCAGGGTTTTCCCAGTCACGACGTT
GTAAAACGACGGCCAGTGAGCGCGCGTAATACGACTCACTATAGGGCGAATTGGGTACCGGGCCCCCCCT
CGAGGTCCTCCAGCTTTTGTTCCCTTTAGTGAGGGTTAATTGCGCGCTTGGCGTAATCATGGTCATAGCT
GTTTCCTGTGTGAAATTGTTATCCGCTCACAATTCCACACAACATACGAGCCGGAAGCATAAAGTGTAAA
GCCTGGGGTGCCTAATGAGTGAGCTAACTCACATTAATTGCGTTGCGCGAAGACACCTGACACCCGAACA
GGTGGTCGCCATTGCTTCCCACGACGGAGGACGGCCAGCCTTGGAGTCCATCGTAGCCCAATTGTCCAGG
CCCGATCCCGCGTTGGCTGCGTTAACGAATGACCATCTGGTGGCGTTGGCATGTCTTGGTGGACGACCCG
CGCTCGATGCAGTCAAAAAGGGTCTGCCTCATGCTCCCGCATTGATCAAAAGAACCAACCGGCGGATTCC
CGAGAGAACTTCCCATCGAGTCGCGGGATCCCAACTAGTCAAAAGTGAACTGGAGGAGAAGAAATCTGAA
CTTCGTCATAAATTGAAATATGTGCCTCATGAATATATTGAATTAATTGA
