>Addgene plasmid #62591 | AI-CN442 | addgene partial sequence | sequence record 107462 | V5-Rev 5'-ACCGAGGAGAGGGTTAGGGAT-3'
TTATTAAATTTCCGTCTGACTTCCTCTAAGGTTAATGTGCCGGCTTTAATCATTTCTCCACCAATTAAAA
GCTCTTCTACACTAAGAACAGCTCCATTACAATTAGTGATATGATTTAATCGTGTAAGCTGAGCTTTGTA
GTTTCCTTTAAAGTGACCACTCACAAATAAAAACTTAAATTCCGTTACAGAAGATGGATAGACTTTCCAC
CATTCATTAGGGTTGATATGTTTGTTTCGTGTTTGATTTTCTTCGACATATCGTTGCATTTCATCTGCTT
GGCCAATTGGCAGATTATAACCTCCGCTATAAGCTTTAGTATCCACGATCACACCGTAATCAATAGGAGA
TCCGACAGTATAAATTGCTCCGTCCGGTTTCCTTGATCCACCCAAATGTTTACCTCTATATCCATAAACT
TTCATAAAAAATTCCATTACCTTCATTTCAAGAATTCTATCCTGAGTGGAATTTCTGGCAATTTCAATTA
ATTCAATATATTCATGAGGCACATATTTCAATTTATGACGAAGTTCAGATTTCTTCTCCTCCAGTTCACT
TTTGACTAGTTGGGATCCCGCGACTCGATGGGAAGTTCTCTCGGGAATCCGCCGGTTGGTTCTTTTGATC
AATGCGGGAGCATGAGGCAGACCCTTTTTGACTGCATCGAGCGCGGGTCGTCCACCAAGACATGCCAACG
CCACCAGATGGTCATTCGTTAACGCAGCCAACGCGGGATCGGGCCTGGACAATTGGGCTACGATGGACTC
CAAGGCTGGCCGTCCTCCGTCGTGGGAAGCAATGGCGACCACCTGTTCGGGTGTCAGGTGTCTTCGCGCA
ACGCAATTAATGTGAGTTAGCTCACTCATTAGGC
